Addgene plasmid #197482: 1GFP-His-GFP-TEV-cs-ATG3_C264A
Purpose: Bacterial Expression of human ATG3 C264A
Depositing lab: James Hurley. Depositing organization: University of California, Berkeley.
Backbone
  Vector backbone: 1GFP
  Vector type: Bacterial Expression
Growth in bacteria
  Bacterial resistance: Kanamycin, 50 μg/mL
  Growth temperature: 37°C
  Growth strain: DH5alpha
  Copy number: High Copy
Gene/Insert
  Gene/Insert name: ATG3
  Species: H. sapiens (human)
  Mutation: C264A
  Entrez Gene: ATG3 (a.k.a. APG3, APG3-LIKE, APG3L, PC3-96, hApg3)
  Tag / fusion protein: His-GFP (N terminal on insert)
  Cloning method: Ligation Independent Cloning
Terms and licenses: Academic/Nonprofit Terms; Industry Terms: Not Available to Industry
How to cite: 1GFP-His-GFP-TEV-cs-ATG3_C264A was a gift from James Hurley (Addgene plasmid # 197482 ; http://n2t.net/addgene:197482 ; RRID:Addgene_197482)
