[The description below was written by a language model from this plasmid's Addgene catalogue record and pLannotate feature annotations shown in this document.]
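Description:
1GFP-His-GFP-TEV-cs-ATG3_C264A is a 7,027 nt bacterial expression plasmid built on the 1GFP backbone, a pET-style T7 vector into which the insert was placed by ligation-independent cloning. It replicates in E. coli from a ColE1/pMB1-family origin. The catalogue lists it as high copy, although the annotation also shows the pBR322-derived bom region and the rop gene, which normally moderates copy number. Selection is by kanamycin through the aph(3')-Ia gene. An f1 origin is also present, and the short tetracycline-resistance fragments flanking the lacI cassette appear to be non-functional backbone remnants.

The expression cassette consists of a T7 promoter followed by a lac operator and the phage T7 gene 10 ribosome binding site, with a plasmid-borne lacI gene supplying repressor. Transcription therefore depends on a host providing T7 RNA polymerase and is inducible with IPTG, and it ends at a T7 terminator. The encoded fusion reads 6xHis, a GFP (matched by the annotation software to an EGFP derivative), a TEV protease recognition site and then human ATG3 carrying the C264A substitution. The His tag allows metal-affinity purification, GFP provides a fluorescent handle on the protein, and TEV cleavage can release ATG3 from both. The His-tag and solubility-tag fragments annotated downstream of ATG3 look like vector-derived sequence; the record does not indicate that they are translated.

ATG3 is the E2-like enzyme that conjugates ATG8-family proteins such as LC3 and GABARAP to phosphatidylethanolamine during autophagy. Cys264 is generally known as its catalytic cysteine, so the alanine mutant would be expected to be conjugation-deficient, although the record states only that the plasmid is for bacterial expression of this mutant.
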