Features (pLannotate 1.2.2; 22 found; start..end, strand, type, name):
     12..440     +  rep_origin     f1 ori (sequence partly withheld): f1 bacteriophage origin of replication; arrow indicates direction of (+) strand synthesis
    494..551     +  promoter       AmpR promoter (fragment): bla
    560..1375    -  CDS            KanR: aminoglycoside phosphotransferase; aph(3')-Ia; confers resistance to kanamycin in bacteria or G418 (Geneticin®) in eukaryotes
   1497..2085    +  rep_origin     ori: high-copy-number ColE1/pMB1/pBR322/pUC origin of replication
   2271..2410    -  misc_feature   bom: basis of mobility region from pBR322
   2512..2703    -  CDS            rop: Rop protein, which maintains plasmids at low copy number; rop
   2720..3100    +  CDS            YPB1_ECOLX: Protein predicted: Swiss-Prot protein existence level 4. From Escherichia coli.
   3172..3463    -  CDS            TcR (fragment): tetracycline efflux protein; tet; confers resistance to tetracycline
   3478..3499    -  protein_bind   CAP binding site: CAP binding activates transcription in the presence of cAMP. E. coli catabolite activator protein
   3512..4594    -  CDS            lacI: lac repressor; lacI; The lac repressor binds to the lac operator to inhibit transcription in E. coli. This inhibition can be relieved by adding lactose or isopropyl-β-D-thiogalactopyranoside (IPTG).
   4595..4672    -  promoter       lacI promoter: lacI
   4680..4959    -  CDS            TcR (fragment): tetracycline efflux protein; tet; confers resistance to tetracycline
   4981..4999    +  promoter       T7 promoter: promoter for bacteriophage T7 RNA polymerase
   5000..5024    +  protein_bind   lac operator: The lac repressor binds to the lac operator to inhibit transcription in E. coli. This inhibition can be relieved by adding lactose or isopropyl-β-D-thiogalactopyranoside (IPTG). lac repressor encoded by lacI
   5039..5061    +  RBS            RBS: efficient ribosome binding site from bacteriophage T7 gene 10 (Olins and Rangwala, 1989)
   5080..5097    +  CDS            6xHis: 6xHis affinity tag
   5107..5820    +  CDS            SiriusGFP: enhanced GFP (EGFP) derivative that exhibits robust folding and enhanced photostability (Zhong et al., 2019) mammalian codon-optimized
   5830..5846    +  CDS            TEV site (fragment): tobacco etch virus (TEV) protease recognition and cleavage site
   5857..6798    +  CDS            ATG3: ATG3_HUMAN - Also known as APG3, APG3L. Experimental evidence at protein level: Swiss-Prot protein existence level 1. E2 conjugating enzyme required for the cytoplasm to vacuole transport (Cvt), autophagy, and mitochondrial homeostasis. Responsible for the E2-like covalent binding of phosphatidylethanolamine to the C- terminal Gly of ATG8-like proteins (GABARAP, GABARAPL1, GABARAPL2 or MAP1LC3A). The ATG12-ATG5 conjugate plays a role of an E3 and promotes the transfer of ATG8-like proteins from ATG3 to phosphatidylethanolamine (PE). This step is required for the membrane association of ATG8-li
   6871..6888    +  CDS            9xHis (fragment): 9xHis affinity tag
   6898..6947    +  CDS            SET1 (fragment): solubility-enhancement tag derived from T7 phage gene 10B
   6955..7002    +  terminator     T7 terminator: transcription terminator for bacteriophage T7 RNA polymerase
>Addgene plasmid #197482 | 1GFP-His-GFP-TEV-cs-ATG3_C264A | addgene full sequence | sequence record 389122 | Addgene NGS Result
TGGCGAATGGG
[124 nt withheld, positions 12-135]
C
[91 nt withheld, positions 137-227]
A
[49 nt withheld, positions 229-277]
CCTTTGACGTTGGAGTCCACGTTCTTT
[37 nt withheld, positions 305-341]
ACCCTATCTCGGTCTATTCTTTTGATTTATAAGGGATTTTGCCGATTTCGGCCTATTGGTTAAAAAATGA
GCTGATTTAACAAAAATTTAACGCGAATTTTAACAAACTAGTAACGTTTACAATTTCAGGTGGCACTTTT
CGGGGAAATGTGCGCGGAACCCCTATTTGTTTATTTTTCTAAATACATTCAAATATGTATCCGCTCATGA
ATTAATTCTTAGAAAAACTCATCGAGCATCAAATGAAACTGCAATTTATTCATATCAGGATTATCAATAC
CATATTTTTGAAAAAGCCGTTTCTGTAATGAAGGAGAAAACTCACCGAGGCAGTTCCATAGGATGGCAAG
ATCCTGGTATCGGTCTGCGATTCCGACTCGTCCAACATCAATACAACCTATTAATTTCCCCTCGTCAAAA
ATAAGGTTATCAAGTGAGAAATCACCATGAGTGACGACTGAATCCGGTGAGAATGGCAAAAGTTTATGCA
TTTCTTTCCAGACTTGTTCAACAGGCCAGCCATTACGCTCGTCATCAAAATCACTCGCATCAACCAAACC
GTTATTCATTCGTGATTGCGCCTGAGCGAGACGAAATACGCGATCGCTGTTAAAAGGACAATTACAAACA
GGAATCGAATGCAACCGGCGCAGGAACACTGCCAGCGCATCAACAATGTTTTCACCTGAATCAGGATATT
CTTCTAATACCTGGAATGCTGTTTTCCCGGGGATCGCAGTGGTGAGTAACCATGCATCATCAGGAGTACG
GATAAAATGCTTGATGGTCGGAAGAGGCATAAATTCCGTCAGCCAGTTTAGTCTGACCATCTCATCTGTA
ACATCATTGGCAACGCTACCTTTGCCATGTTTCAGAAACAACTCTGGCGCATCGGGCTTCCCATACAATC
GATAGATTGTCGCACCTGATTGCCCGACATTATCGCGAGCCCATTTATACCCATATAAATCAGCATCCAT
GTTGGAATTTAATCGCGGCCTAGAGCAAGACGTTTCCCGTTGAATATGGCTCATAACACCCCTTGTATTA
CTGTTTATGTAAGCAGACAGTTTTATTGTTCATGACCAAAATCCCTTAACGTGAGTTTTCGTTCCACTGA
GCGTCAGACCCCGTAGAAAAGATCAAAGGATCTTCTTGAGATCCTTTTTTTCTGCGCGTAATCTGCTGCT
TGCAAACAAAAAAACCACCGCTACCAGCGGTGGTTTGTTTGCCGGATCAAGAGCTACCAACTCTTTTTCC
GAAGGTAACTGGCTTCAGCAGAGCGCAGATACCAAATACTGTCCTTCTAGTGTAGCCGTAGTTAGGCCAC
CACTTCAAGAACTCTGTAGCACCGCCTACATACCTCGCTCTGCTAATCCTGTTACCAGTGGCTGCTGCCA
GTGGCGATAAGTCGTGTCTTACCGGGTTGGACTCAAGACGATAGTTACCGGATAAGGCGCAGCGGTCGGG
CTGAACGGGGGGTTCGTGCACACAGCCCAGCTTGGAGCGAACGACCTACACCGAACTGAGATACCTACAG
CGTGAGCTATGAGAAAGCGCCACGCTTCCCGAAGGGAGAAAGGCGGACAGGTATCCGGTAAGCGGCAGGG
TCGGAACAGGAGAGCGCACGAGGGAGCTTCCAGGGGGAAACGCCTGGTATCTTTATAGTCCTGTCGGGTT
TCGCCACCTCTGACTTGAGCGTCGATTTTTGTGATGCTCGTCAGGGGGGCGGAGCCTATGGAAAAACGCC
AGCAACGCGGCCTTTTTACGGTTCCTGGCCTTTTGCTGGCCTTTTGCTCACATGTTCTTTCCTGCGTTAT
CCCCTGATTCTGTGGATAACCGTATTACCGCCTTTGAGTGAGCTGATACCGCTCGCCGCAGCCGAACGAC
CGAGCGCAGCGAGTCAGTGAGCGAGGAAGCGGAAGAGCGCCTGATGCGGTATTTTCTCCTTACGCATCTG
TGCGGTATTTCACACCGCAATGGTGCACTCTCAGTACAATCTGCTCTGATGCCGCATAGTTAAGCCAGTA
TACACTCCGCTATCGCTACGTGACTGGGTCATGGCTGCGCCCCGACACCCGCCAACACCCGCTGACGCGC
CCTGACGGGCTTGTCTGCTCCCGGCATCCGCTTACAGACAAGCTGTGACCGTCTCCGGGAGCTGCATGTG
TCAGAGGTTTTCACCGTCATCACCGAAACGCGCGAGGCAGCTGCGGTAAAGCTCATCAGCGTGGTCGTGA
AGCGATTCACAGATGTCTGCCTGTTCATCCGCGTCCAGCTCGTTGAGTTTCTCCAGAAGCGTTAATGTCT
GGCTTCTGATAAAGCGGGCCATGTTAAGGGCGGTTTTTTCCTGTTTGGTCACTGATGCCTCCGTGTAAGG
GGGATTTCTGTTCATGGGGGTAATGATACCGATGAAACGAGAGAGGATGCTCACGATACGGGTTACTGAT
GATGAACATGCCCGGTTACTGGAACGTTGTGAGGGTAAACAACTGGCGGTATGGATGCGGCGGGACCAGA
GAAAAATCACTCAGGGTCAATGCCAGCGCTTCGTTAATACAGATGTAGGTGTTCCACAGGGTAGCCAGCA
GCATCCTGCGATGCAGATCCGGAACATAATGGTGCAGGGCGCTGACTTCCGCGTTTCCAGACTTTACGAA
ACACGGAAACCGAAGACCATTCATGTTGTTGCTCAGGTCGCAGACGTTTTGCAGCAGCAGTCGCTTCACG
TTCGCTCGCGTATCGGTGATTCATTCTGCTAACCAGTAAGGCAACCCCGCCAGCCTAGCCGGGTCCTCAA
CGACAGGAGCACGATCATGCGCACCCGTGGGGCCGCCATGCCGGCGATAATGGCCTGCTTCTCGCCGAAA
CGTTTGGTGGCGGGACCAGTGACGAAGGCTTGAGCGAGGGCGTGCAAGATTCCGAATACCGCAAGCGACA
GGCCGATCATCGTCGCGCTCCAGCGAAAGCGGTCCTCGCCGAAAATGACCCAGAGCGCTGCCGGCACCTG
TCCTACGAGTTGCATGATAAAGAAGACAGTCATAAGTGCGGCGACGATAGTCATGCCCCGCGCCCACCGG
AAGGAGCTGACTGGGTTGAAGGCTCTCAAGGGCATCGGTCGAGATCCCGGTGCCTAATGAGTGAGCTAAC
TTACATTAATTGCGTTGCGCTCACTGCCCGCTTTCCAGTCGGGAAACCTGTCGTGCCAGCTGCATTAATG
AATCGGCCAACGCGCGGGGAGAGGCGGTTTGCGTATTGGGCGCCAGGGTGGTTTTTCTTTTCACCAGTGA
GACGGGCAACAGCTGATTGCCCTTCACCGCCTGGCCCTGAGAGAGTTGCAGCAAGCGGTCCACGCTGGTT
TGCCCCAGCAGGCGAAAATCCTGTTTGATGGTGGTTAACGGCGGGATATAACATGAGCTGTCTTCGGTAT
CGTCGTATCCCACTACCGAGATATCCGCACCAACGCGCAGCCCGGACTCGGTAATGGCGCGCATTGCGCC
CAGCGCCATCTGATCGTTGGCAACCAGCATCGCAGTGGGAACGATACCCTCATTCAGCATTTGCATGGTT
TGTTGAAAACCGGACATGGCACTCCAGTCGCCTTCCCGTTCCGCTATCGGCTGAATTTGATTGCGAGTGA
GATATTTATGCCAGCCAGCCAGACGCAGACGCGCCGAGACAGAACTTAATGGGCCCGCTAACAGCGCGAT
TTGCTGGTGACCCAATGCGACCAGATGCTCCACGCCCAGTCGCGTACCGTCTTCATGGGAGAAAATAATA
CTGTTGATGGGTGTCTGGTCAGAGACATCAAGAAATAACGCCGGAACATTAGTGCAGGCAGCTTCCACAG
CAATGGCATCCTGGTCATCCAGCGGATAGTTAATGATCAGCCCACTGACGCGTTGCGCGAGAAGATTGTG
CACCGCCGCTTTACAGGCTTCGACGCCGCTTCGTTCTACCATCGACACCACCACGCTGGCACCCAGTTGA
TCGGCGCGAGATTTAATCGCCGCGACAATTTGCGACGGCGCGTGCAGGGCCAGACTGGAGGTGGCAACGC
CAATCAGCAACGACTGTTTGCCCGCCAGTTGTTGTGCCACGCGGTTGGGAATGTAATTCAGCTCCGCCAT
CGCCGCTTCCACTTTTTCCCGCGTTTTCGCAGAAACGTGGCTGGCCTGGTTCACCACGCGGGAAACGGTC
TGATAAGAGACACCGGCATACTCTGCGACATCGTATAACGTTACTGGTTTCACATTCACCACCCTGAATT
GACTCTCTTCCGGGCGCTATCATGCCATACCGCGAAAGGTTTTGCGCCATTCGATGGTGTCCGGGATCTC
GACGCTCTCCCTTATGCGACTCCTGCATTAGGAAGCAGCCCAGTAGTAGGTTGAGGCCGTTGAGCACCGC
CGCCGCAAGGAATGGTGCATGCAAGGAGATGGCGCCCAACAGTCCCCCGGCCACGGGGCCTGCCACCATA
CCCACGCCGAAACAAGCGCTCATGAGCCCGAAGTGGCGAGCCCGATCTTCCCCATCGGTGATGTCGGCGA
TATAGGCGCCAGCAACCGCACCTGTGGCGCCGGTGATGCCGGCCACGATGCGTCCGGCGTAGAGGATCGA
GATCTCGATCCCGCGAAATTAATACGACTCACTATAGGGGAATTGTGAGCGGATAACAATTCCCCTCTAG
AAATAATTTTGTTTAACTTTAAGAAGGAGATATACCATGGGTTCTTCTCACCATCACCATCACCATGGTT
CTTCTGTGAGCAAGGGCGAGGAGCTGTTCACCGGGGTGGTGCCCATCCTGGTCGAGCTGGACGGCGACGT
AAACGGCCACAAGTTCAGCGTGCGCGGCGAGGGCGAGGGCGATGCCACCAACGGCAAGCTGACCCTGAAG
TTCATCTGCACCACCGGCAAGCTGCCCGTGCCCTGGCCCACCCTCGTGACCACCCTGACCTACGGCGTGC
AGTGCTTCAGCCGCTACCCCGACCACATGAAGCAGCACGACTTCTTCAAGTCCGCCATGCCCGAAGGCTA
CGTCCAGGAGCGCACCATCTCCTTCAAGGACGACGGCACCTACAAGACCCGCGCCGAGGTGAAGTTCGAG
GGCGACACCCTGGTGAACCGCATCGAGCTGAAGGGCATCGACTTCAAGGAGGACGGCAACATCCTGGGGC
ACAAGCTGGAGTACAACTTCAACAGCCACAACGTCTATATCACGGCCGACAAGCAGAAGAACGGCATCAA
GGCGAACTTCAAGATCCGCCACAACGTCGAGGACGGCAGCGTGCAGCTCGCCGACCACTACCAGCAGAAC
ACCCCCATCGGCGACGGCCCCGTGCTGCTGCCCGACAACCACTACCTGAGCACCCAGTCCAAGCTGAGCA
AAGACCCCAACGAGAAGCGCGATCACATGGTCCTGCTGGAGTTCGTGACCGCCGCCGGGATCACTCTCGG
CATGGACGAGCTGTACAAGGGGATCGAGGAAAACCTGTACTTCCAATCCAATGCAATGCAGAATGTGATT
AATACTGTGAAGGGAAAGGCACTGGAAGTGGCTGAGTACCTGACCCCGGTCCTCAAGGAATCAAAGTTTA
AGGAAACAGGTGTAATTACCCCAGAAGAGTTTGTGGCAGCTGGAGATCACCTAGTCCACCACTGTCCAAC
ATGGCAATGGGCTACAGGGGAAGAATTGAAAGTGAAGGCATACCTACCAACAGGCAAACAATTTTTGGTA
ACCAAAAATGTGCCGTGCTATAAGCGGTGCAAACAGATGGAATATTCAGATGAATTGGAAGCTATCATTG
AAGAAGATGATGGTGATGGCGGATGGGTAGATACATATCACAACACAGGTATTACAGGAATAACGGAAGC
CGTTAAAGAGATCACACTGGAAAATAAGGACAATATAAGGCTTCAAGATTGCTCAGCACTATGTGAAGAG
GAAGAAGATGAAGATGAAGGAGAAGCTGCAGATATGGAAGAATATGAAGAGAGTGGATTGTTGGAAACAG
ATGAGGCTACCCTAGATACAAGGAAAATAGTAGAAGCTTGTAAAGCCAAAACTGATGCTGGCGGTGAAGA
TGCTATTTTGCAAACCAGAACTTATGACCTTTACATCACTTATGATAAATATTACCAGACTCCACGATTA
TGGTTGTTTGGCTATGATGAGCAACGGCAGCCTTTAACAGTTGAGCACATGTATGAAGACATCAGTCAGG
ATCATGTGAAGAAAACAGTGACCATTGAAAATCACCCTCATCTGCCACCACCTCCCATGTGTTCAGTTCA
CCCAGCGAGGCATGCTGAGGTGATGAAGAAAATCATTGAGACTGTTGCAGAAGGAGGGGGAGAACTTGGA
GTTCATATGTATCTTCTTATTTTCTTGAAATTTGTACAAGCTGTCATTCCAACAATAGAATATGACTACA
CAAGACACTTCACAATGTAATAATAACATTGGAAGTGGATAACGGATCCGAATTCGAGCGCCGTCGACAA
GCTTGCGGCCGCACTCGAGCACCACCACCACCACCACTGAGATCCGGCTGCTAACAAAGCCCGAAAGGAA
GCTGAGTTGGCTGCTGCCACCGCTGAGCAATAACTAGCATAACCCCTTGGGGCCTCTAAACGGGTCTTGA
GGGGTTTTTTGCTGAAAGGAGGAACTATATCCGGAT
